Addgene plasmid #15483: hSERT pcDNA3
Depositing lab: Randy Blakely. Depositing organization: Vanderbilt University. Publication: Antidepressant- and cocaine-sensitive human serotonin transporter: molecular cloning, expression, and chromosomal localization. Ramamoorthy S, Bauman AL, Moore KR, Han H, Yang-Feng T, Chang AS, Ganapathy V, Blakely RD. Proc Natl Acad Sci U S A. 1993 Mar 15. 90(6):2542-6. 10.1073/pnas.90.6.2542 PubMed 7681602.
Backbone
  Vector backbone: pcDNA3
  Backbone manufacturer: Invitrogen
  Backbone size w/o insert (bp): 5400
  Vector type: Mammalian Expression
  Selectable markers: Neomycin (select with G418)
Growth in bacteria
  Bacterial resistance: Ampicillin, 100 μg/mL
  Growth temperature: 37°C
  Growth strain: DH5alpha
  Copy number: High Copy
Gene/Insert
  Gene/Insert name: hSERT (alt names: serotonin transporter; 5HT transporter; solute carrier family 6 member 4 (SLC6A4))
  Species: H. sapiens (human)
  Insert size (bp): 2500
  Entrez Gene: SLC6A4 (a.k.a. 5-HTT, 5-HTTLPR, 5HTT, HTT, OCD1, SERT, SERT1, hSERT)
  Promoter: CMV
  Cloning method: Restriction Enzyme; 5′ cloning site NotI (not destroyed); 3′ cloning site XhoI (not destroyed)
  Sequencing primers: 5′ CMV-F; 3′ BGH-rev
Terms and licenses: Academic/Nonprofit Terms; Industry Terms: Not Available to Industry
How to cite: hSERT pcDNA3 was a gift from Randy Blakely (Addgene plasmid # 15483 ; http://n2t.net/addgene:15483 ; RRID:Addgene_15483)
