[The description below was written by a language model from this plasmid's Addgene catalogue record and pLannotate feature annotations shown in this document.]
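Description:
hSERT pcDNA3 is a mammalian expression plasmid carrying the human serotonin transporter cDNA (SLC6A4, also called SERT or 5-HTT) in the Invitrogen pcDNA3 backbone. The catalogue lists an insert of about 2.5 kb cloned between NotI and XhoI sites, both retained. The sequenced record totals 8,025 nt, consistent with the roughly 5.4 kb backbone plus insert. In bacteria the plasmid replicates from a high-copy ColE1/pUC-type origin and is selected with ampicillin through the β-lactamase gene. An f1 origin is also present, which permits single-stranded DNA production.

The SLC6A4 coding sequence is annotated at about 1.9 kb, so the insert evidently includes flanking untranslated cDNA. Short pBluescript polylinker fragments on either side suggest carry-over from an earlier cloning vector. Transcription is driven by the human cytomegalovirus immediate-early enhancer and promoter and terminated by the bovine growth hormone polyadenylation signal. No epitope tag or reporter is annotated. T7 and SP6 phage promoters flank the insert, which would allow in vitro transcription of sense or antisense RNA. A separate cassette places the neomycin phosphotransferase gene under the SV40 early promoter with an SV40 polyadenylation signal, giving G418 selection for stable mammalian cell lines. The brief hits to an HIV-1 LTR, ble, lacI and an extra SV40 promoter fragment appear to be small backbone remnants or annotation artefacts rather than functional parts.

The construct suits transient or stable heterologous expression of the sodium-dependent serotonin transporter. The associated publication describes the cloning and expression of this antidepressant- and cocaine-sensitive transporter, which points to uses such as serotonin uptake and inhibitor pharmacology studies.
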