Features (pLannotate 1.2.2; 23 found; start..end, strand, type, name):
     28..80      -  misc_feature   bom (fragment): basis of mobility region from pBR322
    235..614     +  enhancer       CMV enhancer: human cytomegalovirus immediate early enhancer
    615..818     +  promoter       CMV promoter: human cytomegalovirus (CMV) immediate early promoter
    814..847     +  LTR            5' LTR (truncated) (fragment): truncated 5' long terminal repeat (LTR) from HIV-1
    863..881     +  promoter       T7 promoter: promoter for bacteriophage T7 RNA polymerase
    962..1007    +  misc_feature   MCS (fragment): pBluescript multiple cloning site
   1081..2970    +  CDS            SLC6A4: SC6A4_HUMAN - Also known as HTT, SERT. Experimental evidence at protein level: Swiss-Prot protein existence level 1. Serotonin transporter whose primary function in the central nervous system involves the regulation of serotonergic signaling via transport of serotonin molecules from the synaptic cleft back into the pre-synaptic terminal for re-utilization. Plays a key role in mediating regulation of the availability of serotonin to other receptors of serotonergic systems. Terminates the action of serotonin and recycles it in a sodium-dependent manner. From Homo sapiens (Human).
   3516..3556    +  misc_feature   MCS (fragment): pBluescript multiple cloning site
   3578..3596    -  promoter       SP6 promoter: promoter for bacteriophage SP6 RNA polymerase
   3622..3846    +  polyA_signal   bGH poly(A) signal: bovine growth hormone polyadenylation signal
   3850..3871    +  promoter       SV40 promoter (fragment): SV40 enhancer and early promoter
   3892..4320    +  rep_origin     f1 ori (sequence partly withheld): f1 bacteriophage origin of replication; arrow indicates direction of (+) strand synthesis
   4334..4663    +  promoter       SV40 promoter: SV40 enhancer and early promoter
   4730..5521    +  CDS            neo: KKA2_KLEPN - Also known as kan, nptII. Experimental evidence at protein level: Swiss-Prot protein existence level 1. Resistance to kanamycin, neomycin, paromomycin, ribostamycin, butirosin and gentamicin B. From Klebsiella pneumoniae.
   5545..5703    +  CDS            ble (fragment): BLE_KLEPN - Experimental evidence at protein level: Swiss-Prot protein existence level 1. Binding protein with a strong affinity to the bleomycin family of antibiotics. Binds to CL990; an antimitotic-antibiotic compound. From Klebsiella pneumoniae.
   5698..5819    +  polyA_signal   SV40 poly(A) signal: SV40 polyadenylation signal
   5892..5908    -  protein_bind   lac operator: The lac repressor binds to the lac operator to inhibit transcription in E. coli. This inhibition can be relieved by adding lactose or isopropyl-β-D-thiogalactopyranoside (IPTG). lac repressor encoded by lacI
   5916..5946    -  promoter       lac promoter: promoter for the E. coli lac operon
   5961..5982    -  protein_bind   CAP binding site: CAP binding activates transcription in the presence of cAMP. E. coli catabolite activator protein
   5995..6087    -  CDS            lacI (fragment): lac repressor; lacI; The lac repressor binds to the lac operator to inhibit transcription in E. coli. This inhibition can be relieved by adding lactose or isopropyl-β-D-thiogalactopyranoside (IPTG).
   6270..6858    -  rep_origin     ori: high-copy-number ColE1/pMB1/pBR322/pUC origin of replication
   7029..7889    -  CDS            AmpR: β-lactamase; bla; confers resistance to ampicillin, carbenicillin, and related antibiotics
   7890..7994    -  promoter       AmpR promoter: bla
>Addgene plasmid #15483 | hSERT pcDNA3 | addgene full sequence | sequence record 211553 | Addgene NGS Result
GACGGATCGGGAGATCTCCCGATCCCCTATGGTGCACTCTCAGTACAATCTGCTCTGATGCCGCATAGTT
AAGCCAGTATCTGCTCCCTGCTTGTGTGTTGGAGGTCGCTGAGTAGTGCGCGAGCAAAATTTAAGCTACA
ACAAGGCAAGGCTTGACCGACAATTGCATGAAGAATCTGCTTAGGGTTAGGCGTTTTGCGCTGCTTCGCG
ATGTACGGGCCAGATATACGCGTTGACATTGATTATTGACTAGTTATTAATAGTAATCAATTACGGGGTC
ATTAGTTCATAGCCCATATATGGAGTTCCGCGTTACATAACTTACGGTAAATGGCCCGCCTGGCTGACCG
CCCAACGACCCCCGCCCATTGACGTCAATAATGACGTATGTTCCCATAGTAACGCCAATAGGGACTTTCC
ATTGACGTCAATGGGTGGAGTATTTACGGTAAACTGCCCACTTGGCAGTACATCAAGTGTATCATATGCC
AAGTACGCCCCCTATTGACGTCAATGACGGTAAATGGCCCGCCTGGCATTATGCCCAGTACATGACCTTA
TGGGACTTTCCTACTTGGCAGTACATCTACGTATTAGTCATCGCTATTACCATGGTGATGCGGTTTTGGC
AGTACATCAATGGGCGTGGATAGCGGTTTGACTCACGGGGATTTCCAAGTCTCCACCCCATTGACGTCAA
TGGGAGTTTGTTTTGGCACCAAAATCAACGGGACTTTCCAAAATGTCGTAACAACTCCGCCCCATTGACG
CAAATGGGCGGTAGGCGTGTACGGTGGGAGGTCTATATAAGCAGAGCTCTCTGGCTAACTAGAGAACCCA
CTGCTTACTGGCTTATCGAAATTAATACGACTCACTATAGGGAGACCCAAGCTTGGTACCGAGCTCGGAT
CCACTAGTAACGGCCGCCAGTGTGCTGGAATTCTGCAGATATCCATCACACTGGCGGCCGCTCTAGAACT
AGTGGATCCCCCGGGCTGCAGGAATTCCCAAATCCAAGCACCCAGAGATCAATTGGGATCCTTGGCAGAT
GGACATCAGTGTCATTTACTAACCAGCAGGATGGAGACGACGCCCTTGAATTCTCAGAAGCAGCTATCAG
CGTGTGAAGATGGAGAAGATTGTCAGGAAAACGGAGTTCTACAGAAGGTTGTTCCCACCCCAGGGGACAA
AGTGGAGTCCGGGCAAATATCCAATGGGTACTCAGCAGTTCCAAGTCCTGGTGCGGGAGATGACACACGG
CACTCTATCCCAGCGACCACCACCACCCTAGTGGCTGAGCTTCATCAAGGGGAACGGGAGACCTGGGGCA
AGAAGGTGGATTTCCTTCTCTCAGTGATTGGCTATGCTGTGGACCTGGGCAATGTCTGGCGCTTCCCCTA
CATATGTTACCAGAATGGAGGGGGGGCATTCCTCCTCCCCTACACCATCATGGCCATTTTTGGGGGAATC
CCGCTCTTTTACATGGAGCTCGCACTGGGACAGTACCACCGAAATGGATGCATTTCAATATGGAGGAAAA
TCTGCCCGATTTTCAAAGGGATTGGTTATGCCATCTGCATCATTGCCTTTTACATTGCTTCCTACTACAA
CACCATCATGGCCTGGGCGCTATACTACCTCATCTCCTCCTTCACGGACCAGCTGCCCTGGACCAGCTGC
AAGAACTCCTGGAACACTGGCAACTGCACCAATTACTTCTCCGAGGACAACATCACCTGGACCCTCCATT
CCACGTCCCCTGCTGAAGAATTTTACACGCGCCACGTCCTGCAGATCCACCGGTCTAAGGGGCTCCAGGA
CCTGGGGGGCATCAGCTGGCAGCTGGCCCTCTGCATCATGCTGATCTTCACTGTTATCTACTTCAGCATC
TGGAAAGGCGTCAAGACCTCTGGCAAGGTGGTGTGGGTGACAGCCACCTTCCCTTATATCATCCTTTCTG
TCCTGCTGGTGAGGGGTGCCACCCTCCCTGGAGCCTGGAGGGGTGTTCTCTTCTACTTGAAACCCAATTG
GCAGAAACTCCTGGAGACAGGGGTGTGGATAGATGCAGCCGCTCAGATCTTCTTCTCTCTTGGTCCGGGC
TTTGGGGTCCTGCTGGCTTTTGCTAGCTACAACAAGTTCAACAACAACTGCTACCAAGATGCCCTGGTGA
CCAGCGTGGTGAACTGCATGACGAGCTTCGTTTCGGGATTTGTCATCTTCACAGTGCTCGGTTACATGGC
TGAGATGAGGAATGAAGATGTGTCTGAGGTGGCCAAAGACGCAGGTCCCAGCCTCCTCTTCATCACGTAT
GCAGAAGCGATAGCCAACATGCCAGCGTCCACTTTCTTTGCCATCATCTTCTTTCTGATGTTAATCACGC
TGGGCTTGGACAGCACGTTTGCAGGCTTGGAGGGGGTGATCACGGCTGTGCTGGATGAGTTCCCACACGT
CTGGGCCAAGCGCCGGGAGCGGTTCGTGCTCGCCGTGGTCATCACCTGCTTCTTTGGATCCCTGGTCACC
CTGACTTTTGGAGGGGCCTACGTGGTGAAGCTGCTGGAGGAGTATGCCACGGGGCCCGCAGTGCTCACTG
TCGCGCTGATCGAAGCAGTCGCTGTGTCTTGGTTCTATGGCATCACTCAGTTCTGCAGGGACGTGAAGGA
AATGCTCGGCTTCAGCCCGGGGTGGTTCTGGAGGATCTGCTGGGTGGCCATCAGCCCTCTGTTTCTCCTG
TTCATCATTTGCAGTTTTCTGATGAGCCCGCCACAACTACGACTTTTCCAATATAATTATCCTTACTGGA
GTATCATCTTGGGTTACTGCATAGGAACCTCATCTTTCATTTGCATCCCCACATATATAGCTTATCGGTT
GATCATCACTCCAGGGACATTTAAAGAGCGTATTATTAAAAGTATTACCCCAGAAACACCAACAGAAATT
CCTTGTGGGGACATCCGCTTGAATGCTGTGTAACACACTCACCGAGAGGAAAAAGGCTTCTCCACAACCT
CCTCCTCCAGTTCTGATGAGGCACGCCTGCCTTCTCCCCTCCAAGTGAATGAGTTTCCAGCTAAGCCTGA
TGATGGAAGGGCCTTCTCCACAGGGACACAGTCTGGTGCCCAGACTCAAGGCCTCCAGCCACTTATTTCC
ATGGATTCCCCTGGACATATTCCCATGGTAGACTGTGACACAGCTGAGCTGGCCTATTTTGGACGTGTGA
GGATGTGGATGGAGGTGATGAAAACCACCCTATCATCAGTTAGGATTAGGTTTAGAATCAAGTCTGTGAA
AGTCTCCTGTATCATTTCTTGGTATGATCATTGGTATCTGATATCTGTTTGCTTCTAAAGGTTTCACTGT
TCATGAATACGTAAACTGCGTAGGAGAGAACAGGGATGCTATCTCGCTAGCCATATATTTTCTGAGTAGC
ATATAGAATTTTATTGCTGGAATCTACTAGAACCTTCTAATCCATGTGCTGCTGTGGCATCAGGAAAGGA
AGATGTAAGAAGCTAAGGAATTCGATATCAAGCTTATCGATACCGTCGACCTCGAGCATGCATCTAGAGG
GCCCTATTCTATAGTGTCACCTAAATGCTAGAGCTCGCTGATCAGCCTCGACTGTGCCTTCTAGTTGCCA
GCCATCTGTTGTTTGCCCCTCCCCCGTGCCTTCCTTGACCCTGGAAGGTGCCACTCCCACTGTCCTTTCC
TAATAAAATGAGGAAATTGCATCGCATTGTCTGAGTAGGTGTCATTCTATTCTGGGGGGTGGGGTGGGGC
AGGACAGCAAGGGGGAGGATTGGGAAGACAATAGCAGGCATGCTGGGGATGCGGTGGGCTCTATGGCTTC
TGAGGCGGAAAGAACCAGCTGGGGCTCTAGGGGGTATCCCC
[124 nt withheld, positions 3892-4015]
C
[91 nt withheld, positions 4017-4107]
A
[49 nt withheld, positions 4109-4157]
CCTTTGACGTTGGAGTCCACGTTCTTT
[37 nt withheld, positions 4185-4221]
ACCCTATCTCGGTCTATTCTTTTGATTTATAAGGGATTTTGCCGATTTCGGCCTATTGGTTAAAAAATGA
GCTGATTTAACAAAAATTTAACGCGAATTAATTCTGTGGAATGTGTGTCAGTTAGGGTGTGGAAAGTCCC
CAGGCTCCCCAGCAGGCAGAAGTATGCAAAGCATGCATCTCAATTAGTCAGCAACCAGGTGTGGAAAGTC
CCCAGGCTCCCCAGCAGGCAGAAGTATGCAAAGCATGCATCTCAATTAGTCAGCAACCATAGTCCCGCCC
CTAACTCCGCCCATCCCGCCCCTAACTCCGCCCAGTTCCGCCCATTCTCCGCCCCATGGCTGACTAATTT
TTTTTATTTATGCAGAGGCCGAGGCCGCCTCTGCCTCTGAGCTATTCCAGAAGTAGTGAGGAGGCTTTTT
TGGAGGCCTAGGCTTTTGCAAAAAGCTCCCGGGAGCTTGTATATCCATTTTCGGATCTGATCAAGAGACA
GGATGAGGATCGTTTCGCATGATTGAACAAGATGGATTGCACGCAGGTTCTCCGGCCGCTTGGGTGGAGA
GGCTATTCGGCTATGACTGGGCACAACAGACAATCGGCTGCTCTGATGCCGCCGTGTTCCGGCTGTCAGC
GCAGGGGCGCCCGGTTCTTTTTGTCAAGACCGACCTGTCCGGTGCCCTGAATGAACTGCAGGACGAGGCA
GCGCGGCTATCGTGGCTGGCCACGACGGGCGTTCCTTGCGCAGCTGTGCTCGACGTTGTCACTGAAGCGG
GAAGGGACTGGCTGCTATTGGGCGAAGTGCCGGGGCAGGATCTCCTGTCATCTCACCTTGCTCCTGCCGA
GAAAGTATCCATCATGGCTGATGCAATGCGGCGGCTGCATACGCTTGATCCGGCTACCTGCCCATTCGAC
CACCAAGCGAAACATCGCATCGAGCGAGCACGTACTCGGATGGAAGCCGGTCTTGTCGATCAGGATGATC
TGGACGAAGAGCATCAGGGGCTCGCGCCAGCCGAACTGTTCGCCAGGCTCAAGGCGCGCATGCCCGACGG
CGAGGATCTCGTCGTGACCCATGGCGATGCCTGCTTGCCGAATATCATGGTGGAAAATGGCCGCTTTTCT
GGATTCATCGACTGTGGCCGGCTGGGTGTGGCGGACCGCTATCAGGACATAGCGTTGGCTACCCGTGATA
TTGCTGAAGAGCTTGGCGGCGAATGGGCTGACCGCTTCCTCGTGCTTTACGGTATCGCCGCTCCCGATTC
GCAGCGCATCGCCTTCTATCGCCTTCTTGACGAGTTCTTCTGAGCGGGACTCTGGGGTTCGAAATGACCG
ACCAAGCGACGCCCAACCTGCCATCACGAGATTTCGATTCCACCGCCGCCTTCTATGAAAGGTTGGGCTT
CGGAATCGTTTTCCGGGACGCCGGCTGGATGATCCTCCAGCGCGGGGATCTCATGCTGGAGTTCTTCGCC
CACCCCAACTTGTTTATTGCAGCTTATAATGGTTACAAATAAAGCAATAGCATCACAAATTTCACAAATA
AAGCATTTTTTTCACTGCATTCTAGTTGTGGTTTGTCCAAACTCATCAATGTATCTTATCATGTCTGTAT
ACCGTCGACCTCTAGCTAGAGCTTGGCGTAATCATGGTCATAGCTGTTTCCTGTGTGAAATTGTTATCCG
CTCACAATTCCACACAACATACGAGCCGGAAGCATAAAGTGTAAAGCCTGGGGTGCCTAATGAGTGAGCT
AACTCACATTAATTGCGTTGCGCTCACTGCCCGCTTTCCAGTCGGGAAACCTGTCGTGCCAGCTGCATTA
ATGAATCGGCCAACGCGCGGGGAGAGGCGGTTTGCGTATTGGGCGCTCTTCCGCTTCCTCGCTCACTGAC
TCGCTGCGCTCGGTCGTTCGGCTGCGGCGAGCGGTATCAGCTCACTCAAAGGCGGTAATACGGTTATCCA
CAGAATCAGGGGATAACGCAGGAAAGAACATGTGAGCAAAAGGCCAGCAAAAGGCCAGGAACCGTAAAAA
GGCCGCGTTGCTGGCGTTTTTCCATAGGCTCCGCCCCCCTGACGAGCATCACAAAAATCGACGCTCAAGT
CAGAGGTGGCGAAACCCGACAGGACTATAAAGATACCAGGCGTTTCCCCCTGGAAGCTCCCTCGTGCGCT
CTCCTGTTCCGACCCTGCCGCTTACCGGATACCTGTCCGCCTTTCTCCCTTCGGGAAGCGTGGCGCTTTC
TCATAGCTCACGCTGTAGGTATCTCAGTTCGGTGTAGGTCGTTCGCTCCAAGCTGGGCTGTGTGCACGAA
CCCCCCGTTCAGCCCGACCGCTGCGCCTTATCCGGTAACTATCGTCTTGAGTCCAACCCGGTAAGACACG
ACTTATCGCCACTGGCAGCAGCCACTGGTAACAGGATTAGCAGAGCGAGGTATGTAGGCGGTGCTACAGA
GTTCTTGAAGTGGTGGCCTAACTACGGCTACACTAGAAGAACAGTATTTGGTATCTGCGCTCTGCTGAAG
CCAGTTACCTTCGGAAAAAGAGTTGGTAGCTCTTGATCCGGCAAACAAACCACCGCTGGTAGCGGTGGTT
TTTTTGTTTGCAAGCAGCAGATTACGCGCAGAAAAAAAGGATCTCAAGAAGATCCTTTGATCTTTTCTAC
GGGGTCTGACGCTCAGTGGAACGAAAACTCACGTTAAGGGATTTTGGTCATGAGATTATCAAAAAGGATC
TTCACCTAGATCCTTTTAAATTAAAAATGAAGTTTTAAATCAATCTAAAGTATATATGAGTAAACTTGGT
CTGACAGTTACCAATGCTTAATCAGTGAGGCACCTATCTCAGCGATCTGTCTATTTCGTTCATCCATAGT
TGCCTGACTCCCCGTCGTGTAGATAACTACGATACGGGAGGGCTTACCATCTGGCCCCAGTGCTGCAATG
ATACCGCGAGACCCACGCTCACCGGCTCCAGATTTATCAGCAATAAACCAGCCAGCCGGAAGGGCCGAGC
GCAGAAGTGGTCCTGCAACTTTATCCGCCTCCATCCAGTCTATTAATTGTTGCCGGGAAGCTAGAGTAAG
TAGTTCGCCAGTTAATAGTTTGCGCAACGTTGTTGCCATTGCTACAGGCATCGTGGTGTCACGCTCGTCG
TTTGGTATGGCTTCATTCAGCTCCGGTTCCCAACGATCAAGGCGAGTTACATGATCCCCCATGTTGTGCA
AAAAAGCGGTTAGCTCCTTCGGTCCTCCGATCGTTGTCAGAAGTAAGTTGGCCGCAGTGTTATCACTCAT
GGTTATGGCAGCACTGCATAATTCTCTTACTGTCATGCCATCCGTAAGATGCTTTTCTGTGACTGGTGAG
TACTCAACCAAGTCATTCTGAGAATAGTGTATGCGGCGACCGAGTTGCTCTTGCCCGGCGTCAATACGGG
ATAATACCGCGCCACATAGCAGAACTTTAAAAGTGCTCATCATTGGAAAACGTTCTTCGGGGCGAAAACT
CTCAAGGATCTTACCGCTGTTGAGATCCAGTTCGATGTAACCCACTCGTGCACCCAACTGATCTTCAGCA
TCTTTTACTTTCACCAGCGTTTCTGGGTGAGCAAAAACAGGAAGGCAAAATGCCGCAAAAAAGGGAATAA
GGGCGACACGGAAATGTTGAATACTCATACTCTTCCTTTTTCAATATTATTGAAGCATTTATCAGGGTTA
TTGTCTCATGAGCGGATACATATTTGAATGTATTTAGAAAAATAAACAAATAGGGGTTCCGCGCACATTT
CCCCGAAAAGTGCCACCTGACGTC
