>Addgene plasmid #15483 | hSERT pcDNA3 | addgene partial sequence | sequence record 21965 | CMV-F 5'-CGCAAATGGGCGGTAGGCGTG-3'
TACTGGCTTATCGAAATTAATACGACTCACTATAGGGAGACCCAAGCTTGGTACCGAGCTCGGATCCACT
AGTAACGGCCGCCAGTGTGCTGGAATTCTGCAGATATCCATCACACTGGCGGCCGCTCTAGAACTAGTGG
ATCCCCCGGGCTGCAGGAATTCCCAAATCCAAGCACCCAGAGATCAATTGGGATCCTTGGCAGATGGACA
TCAGTGTCATTTACTAACCAGCAGGATGGAGACGACGCCCTTGAATTCTCAGAAGCAGCTATCAGCGTGT
GAAGATGGAGAAGATTGTCAGGAAAACGGAGTTCTACAGAAGGTTGTTCCCACCCCAGGGGACAAAGTGG
AGTCCGGGCAAATATCCAATGGGTACTCAGCAGTTCCAAGTCCTGGTGCGGGAGATGACACACGGCACTC
TATCCCAGCGACCACCACCACCCTAGTGGCTGAGCTTCATCAAGGGGAACGGGAGACCTGGGGCAAGAAG
GTGGATTTCCTTCTCTCAGTGATTGGCTATGCTGTGGACCTGGGCAATGTCTGGCGCTTCCCCTACATAT
GTTACCAGAATGGAGGGGGGGCATTCCTCCTCCCCTACACCATCATGGCCATTTTTGGGGGAATCCCGCT
CTTTTACATGGAGCTCGCACTGGGACAGTACCACCGAAATGGATGCATTTCAATATGGAGGAAAATCTGC
CCGATTTTCAAAGGGATTGGTTATGCCATCTGCATCATTGCCTTTTACATTGCTTCCTACTACAACACCA
TCATGGCCTGGGCGCTATACTACCTCATCTCCTCCTTCACGGGACCA
